>Addgene plasmid #235158 | pAAV[FLEX]-CAG-EGFP-pri-miR-Ctrl | addgene full sequence | sequence record 469886 | Addgene NGS Result
TTGAGATCCTTTTTTTCTGCGCGTAATCTGCTGCTTGCAAACAAAAAAACCACCGCTACCAGCGGTGGTT
TGTTTGCCGGATCAAGAGCTACCAACTCTTTTTCCGAAGGTAACTGGCTTCAGCAGAGCGCAGATACCAA
ATACTGTTCTTCTAGTGTAGCCGTAGTTAGGCCACCACTTCAAGAACTCTGTAGCACCGCCTACATACCT
CGCTCTGCTAATCCTGTTACCAGTGGCTGCTGCCAGTGGCGATAAGTCGTGTCTTACCGGGTTGGACTCA
AGACGATAGTTACCGGATAAGGCGCAGCGGTCGGGCTGAACGGGGGGTTCGTGCACACAGCCCAGCTTGG
AGCGAACGACCTACACCGAACTGAGATACCTACAGCGTGAGCTATGAGAAAGCGCCACGCTTCCCGAAGG
GAGAAAGGCGGACAGGTATCCGGTAAGCGGCAGGGTCGGAACAGGAGAGCGCACGAGGGAGCTTCCAGGG
GGAAACGCCTGGTATCTTTATAGTCCTGTCGGGTTTCGCCACCTCTGACTTGAGCGTCGATTTTTGTGAT
GCTCGTCAGGGGGGCGGAGCCTATGGAAAAACGCCAGCAACGCGGCCTTTTTACGGTTCCTGGCCTTTTG
CTGGCCTTTTGCTCACATGTCCTGCAGGCAGCTGCGCGCTCGCTCGCTCACTGAGGCCGCCCGGGCGTCG
GGCGACCTTTGGTCGCCCGGCCTCAGTGAGCGAGCGAGCGCGCAGAGAGGGAGTGGCCAACTCCATCACT
AGGGGTTCCTGCGGCCGCACGCGTGTCGACATTGATTATTGACTAGTTATTAATAGTAATCAATTACGGG
GTCATTAGTTCATAGCCCATATATGGAGTTCCGCGTTACATAACTTACGGTAAATGGCCCGCCTGGCTGA
CCGCCCAACGACCCCCGCCCATTGACGTCAATAATGACGTATGTTCCCATAGTAACGCCAATAGGGACTT
TCCATTGACGTCAATGGGTGGAGTATTTACGGTAAACTGCCCACTTGGCAGTACATCAAGTGTATCATAT
GCCAAGTACGCCCCCTATTGACGTCAATGACGGTAAATGGCCCGCCTGGCATTATGCCCAGTACATGACC
TTATGGGACTTTCCTACTTGGCAGTACATCTACGTATTAGTCATCGCTATTACCATGGTCGAGGTGAGCC
CCACGTTCTGCTTCACTCTCCCCATCTCCCCCCCCTCCCCACCCCCAATTTTGTATTTATTTATTTTTTA
ATTATTTTGTGCAGCGATGGGGGCGGGGGGGGGGGGGGGGGGGGGGGGGGGGGGGGGAGGCGGGAGGGGG
GGGGGGGGGGGGCGAGGGGCGGGGCGGGGCGAGGCGGAGAGGTGCGGCGGCAGCCAATCAGAGCGGCGCG
CTCCGAAAGTTTCCTTTTATGGCGAGGCGGCGGCGGCGGCGGCCCTATAAAAAGCGAAGCGCGCGGCGGG
CGGGAGTCGCTGCGCGCTGCCTTCGCCCCGTGCCCCGCTCCGCCGCCGCCTCGCGCCGCCCGCCCCGGCT
CTGACTGACCGCGTTACTCCCACAGGTGAGCGGGCGGGACGGCCCTTCTCCTCCGGGCTGTAATTAGCGC
TTGGTTTAATGACGGCTTGTTTCTTTTCTGTGGCTGCGTGAAAGCCTTGAGGGGCTCCGGGAGGGCCCTT
TGTGCGGGGGGAGCGGCTCGGGGGGTGCGTGCGTGTGTGTGTGCGTGGGGAGCGCCGCGTGCGGCTCCGC
GCTGCCCGGCGGCTGTGAGCGCTGCGGGCGCGGCGCGGGGCTTTGTGCGCTCCGCAGTGTGCGCGAGGGG
AGCGCGGCCGGGGGCGGTGCCCCGCGGTGCGGGGGGGGCTGCGAGGGGAACAAAGGCTGCGTGCGGGGTG
TGTGCGTGGGGGGGTGAGCAGGGGGTGTGGGCGCGTCGGTCGGGCTGCAACCCCCCCTGCACCCCCCTCC
CCGAGTTGCTGAGCACGGCCCGGCTTCGGGTGCGGGGCTCCGTACGGGGCGTGGCGCGGGGCTCGCCGTG
CCGGGCGGGGGGTGGCGGCAGGTGGGGGTGCCGGGCGGGGCGGGGCCGCCTCGGGCCGGGGAGGGCTCGG
GGGAGGGGCGCGGCGGCCCCCGGAGCGCCGGCGGCTGTCGAGGCGCGGCGAGCCGCAGCCATTGCCTTTT
ATGGTAATCGTGCGAGAGGGCGCAGGGACTTCCTTTGTCCCAAATCTGTGCGGAGCCGAAATCTGGGAGG
CGCCGCCGCACCCCCTCTAGCGGGCGCGGGGCGAAGCGGTGCGGCGCCGGCAGGAAGGAAATGGGCGGGG
AGGGCCTTCGTGCGTCGCCGCGCCGCCGTCCCCTTCTCCCTCTCCAGCCTCGGGGCTGTCCGCGGGGGGA
CGGCTGCCTTCGGGGGGGACGGGGCAGGGCGGGGTTCGGCTTCTGGCGTGTGACCGGCGGCTCTAGAGCC
TCTGCTAACCATGTTCATGCCTTCTTCTTTTTCCTACAGCTCCTGGGCAACGTGCTGGTTATTGTGCTGT
CTCATCATTTTGGCAAAGAATTCCGTACGGCCGGTACCCTTCAGGTCGACGTCGATAACTTCGTATAGCA
TACATTATACGAAGTTATCCGAATCGCAATAACTTCGTATAGGATACTTTATACGAAGTTATTTGGCGCG
CCTCTGGGTCACCAGAGGAGCCAGGAAGATCCAGAACGAAACCACCCGAGGAAAAGAAAACATAAAAAGT
GCTACCTTGGCAACCGGGAGCTTTTAGTGGCCAGCTGGTGGGCTGGGAGGGGCGGCCGCTGCCCGCCTGC
CGCTGGTACTCTCTGAAATGTACTGCGTGGAGACGTCAGTCAGTGGCCAAAACGTCTCCACGCGCAGTAC
ATTTCAGAGAGTCAGAGGGCCAAGCTGCCGCTGCCTCTGCCTCTGCTACCGCTGTCACTGCTGCCGCTGC
ACCGCCGCCGCCGCCAGAAAGAACTCTTGCTGCGGAGCCCGCCCCTGGCTAGGGCTGGGCTGAGCTTGAC
CCGGGACCAGATCTCCACATTCCATAGTGAGCAAATGACCGATTAAGTCCTCCACACTTTACTTGTACAG
CTCGTCCATGCCGAGAGTGATCCCGGCGGCGGTCACGAACTCCAGCAGGACCATGTGATCGCGCTTCTCG
TTGGGGTCTTTGCTCAGGGCGGACTGGGTGCTCAGGTAGTGGTTGTCGGGCAGCAGCACGGGGCCGTCGC
CGATGGGGGTGTTCTGCTGGTAGTGGTCGGCGAGCTGCACGCTGCCGTCCTCGATGTTGTGGCGGATCTT
GAAGTTCACCTTGATGCCGTTCTTCTGCTTGTCGGCCATGATATAGACGTTGTGGCTGTTGTAGTTGTAC
TCCAGCTTGTGCCCCAGGATGTTGCCGTCCTCCTTGAAGTCGATGCCCTTCAGCTCGATGCGGTTCACCA
GGGTGTCGCCCTCGAACTTCACCTCGGCGCGGGTCTTGTAGTTGCCGTCGTCCTTGAAGAAGATGGTGCG
CTCCTGGACGTAGCCTTCGGGCATGGCGGACTTGAAGAAGTCGTGCTGCTTCATGTGGTCGGGGTAGCGG
CTGAAGCACTGCACGCCGTAGGTCAGGGTGGTCACGAGGGTGGGCCAGGGCACGGGCAGCTTGCCGGTGG
TGCAGATGAACTTCAGGGTCAGCTTGCCGTAGGTGGCATCGCCCTCGCCCTCGCCGGACACGCTGAACTT
GTGGCCGTTTACGTCGCCGTCCAGCTCGACCAGGATGGGCACCACCCCGGTGAACAGCTCCTCGCCCTTG
CTCACCATCATGGTGGCCTCGAGCTTTTTTGTACAAGGCCGGCCTTGATAACTTCGTATAATGTATGCTA
TACGAAGTTATCCGAATCGCAATAACTTCGTATAAAGTATCCTATACGAAGTTATCGAAGATCATCAAGC
TTATCGATAATCAACCTCTGGATTACAAAATTTGTGAAAGATTGACTGGTATTCTTAACTATGTTGCTCC
TTTTACGCTATGTGGATACGCTGCTTTAATGCCTTTGTATCATGCTATTGCTTCCCGTATGGCTTTCATT
TTCTCCTCCTTGTATAAATCCTGGTTGCTGTCTCTTTATGAGGAGTTGTGGCCCGTTGTCAGGCAACGTG
GCGTGGTGTGCACTGTGTTTGCTGACGCAACCCCCACTGGTTGGGGCATTGCCACCACCTGTCAGCTCCT
TTCCGGGACTTTCGCTTTCCCCCTCCCTATTGCCACGGCGGAACTCATCGCCGCCTGCCTTGCCCGCTGC
TGGACAGGGGCTCGGCTGTTGGGCACTGACAATTCCGTGGTGTTGTCGGGGAAATCATCGTCCTTTCCTT
GGCTGCTCGCCTATGTTGCCACCTGGATTCTGCGCGGGACGTCCTTCTGCTACGTCCCTTCGGCCCTCAA
TCCAGCGGACCTTCCTTCCCGCGGCCTGCTGCCGGCTCTGCGGCCTCTTCCGCGTCTTCGCCTTCGCCCT
CAGACGAGTCGGATCTCCCTTTGGGCCGCCTCCCCGCATCGATACCGAGCGCTGCTCGAGAGATCGATCT
GCCTCGACTGTGCCTTCTAGTTGCCAGCCATCTGTTGTTTGCCCCTCCCCCGTGCCTTCCTTGACCCTGG
AAGGTGCCACTCCCACTGTCCTTTCCTAATAAAATGAGGAAATTGCATCGCATTGTCTGAGTAGGTGTCA
TTCTATTCTGGGGGGTGGGGTGGGGCAGGACAGCAAGGGGGAGGATTGGGAAGACAATAGCAGGCATGCT
GGGGACACGTGCGGACCGAGCGGCCGCAGGAACCCCTAGTGATGGAGTTGGCCACTCCCTCTCTGCGCGC
TCGCTCGCTCACTGAGGCCGGGCGACCAAAGGTCGCCCGACGCCCGGGCTTTGCCCGGGCGGCCTCAGTG
AGCGAGCGAGCGCGCAGCTGCCTGCAGGGGCGCCTGATGCGGTATTTTCTCCTTACGCATCTGTGCGGTA
TTTCACACCGCATA
[95 nt withheld, positions 4985-5079]
T
[46 nt withheld, positions 5081-5126]
C
[141 nt withheld, positions 5128-5268]
CCTTTGACGTTGGAGTCCACGTTCTTT
[37 nt withheld, positions 5296-5332]
ACTCTATCTCGGGCTATTCTTTTGATTTATAAGGGATTTTGCCGATTTCGGTCTATTGGTTAAAAAATGA
GCTGATTTAACAAAAATTTAACGCGAATTTTAACAAAATATTAACGTTTACAATTTTATGGTGCACTCTC
AGTACAATCTGCTCTGATGCCGCATAGTTAAGCCAGCCCCGACACCCGCCAACACCCGCTGACGCGCCCT
GACGGGCTTGTCTGCTCCCGGCATCCGCTTACAGACAAGCTGTGACCGTCTCCGGGAGCTGCATGTGTCA
GAGGTTTTCACCGTCATCACCGAAACGCGCGAGACGAAAGGGCCTCGTGATACGCCTATTTTTATAGGTT
AATGTCATGATAATAATGGTTTCTTAGACGTCAGGTGGCACTTTTCGGGGAAATGTGCGCGGAACCCCTA
TTTGTTTATTTTTCTAAATACATTCAAATATGTATCCGCTCATGAGACAATAACCCTGATAAATGCTTCA
ATAATATTGAAAAAGGAAGAGTATGAGTATTCAACATTTCCGTGTCGCCCTTATTCCCTTTTTTGCGGCA
TTTTGCCTTCCTGTTTTTGCTCACCCAGAAACGCTGGTGAAAGTAAAAGATGCTGAAGATCAGTTGGGTG
CACGAGTGGGTTACATCGAACTGGATCTCAACAGCGGTAAGATCCTTGAGAGTTTTCGCCCCGAAGAACG
TTTTCCAATGATGAGCACTTTTAAAGTTCTGCTATGTGGCGCGGTATTATCCCGTATTGACGCCGGGCAA
GAGCAACTCGGTCGCCGCATACACTATTCTCAGAATGACTTGGTTGAGTACTCACCAGTCACAGAAAAGC
ATCTTACGGATGGCATGACAGTAAGAGAATTATGCAGTGCTGCCATAACCATGAGTGATAACACTGCGGC
CAACTTACTTCTGACAACGATCGGAGGACCGAAGGAGCTAACCGCTTTTTTGCACAACATGGGGGATCAT
GTAACTCGCCTTGATCGTTGGGAACCGGAGCTGAATGAAGCCATACCAAACGACGAGCGTGACACCACGA
TGCCTGTAGCAATGGCAACAACGTTGCGCAAACTATTAACTGGCGAACTACTTACTCTAGCTTCCCGGCA
ACAATTAATAGACTGGATGGAGGCGGATAAAGTTGCAGGACCACTTCTGCGCTCGGCCCTTCCGGCTGGC
TGGTTTATTGCTGATAAATCTGGAGCCGGTGAGCGTGGGTCTCGCGGTATCATTGCAGCACTGGGGCCAG
ATGGTAAGCCCTCCCGTATCGTAGTTATCTACACGACGGGGAGTCAGGCAACTATGGATGAACGAAATAG
ACAGATCGCTGAGATAGGTGCCTCACTGATTAAGCATTGGTAACTGTCAGACCAAGTTTACTCATATATA
CTTTAGATTGATTTAAAACTTCATTTTTAATTTAAAAGGATCTAGGTGAAGATCCTTTTTGATAATCTCA
TGACCAAAATCCCTTAACGTGAGTTTTCGTTCCACTGAGCGTCAGACCCCGTAGAAAAGATCAAAGGATC
TTC
Features (pLannotate 1.2.2; 22 found; start..end, strand, type, name):
      1..589     +  rep_origin     ori: high-copy-number ColE1/pMB1/pBR322/pUC origin of replication
    662..689     +  repeat_region  AAV2 ITR (fragment): inverted terminal repeat of adeno-associated virus serotype 2 inverted
    718..745     +  repeat_region  AAV2 ITR (fragment): inverted terminal repeat of adeno-associated virus serotype 2 inverted
    798..1177    +  enhancer       CMV enhancer: human cytomegalovirus immediate early enhancer
   1179..1305    +  promoter       chicken β-actin promoter (fragment): contains a 21-bp deletion relative to the standard chicken β-actin promoter
   1319..1472    +  promoter       chicken β-actin promoter (fragment): contains a 21-bp deletion relative to the standard chicken β-actin promoter
   1473..2489    +  intron         chimeric intron: chimera between introns from chicken β-actin and rabbit β-globin
   2487..2543    +  CDS            HBB (fragment): HBB_LEPEU - Experimental evidence at protein level: Swiss-Prot protein existence level 1. Involved in oxygen transport from the lung to the various peripheral tissues. From Lepus europaeus (European hare).
   2575..2608    +  protein_bind   loxP: Cre-mediated recombination occurs in the 8-bp core sequence (GCATACAT). Cre recombinase
   2619..2652    +  protein_bind   lox2272: Cre-mediated recombination occurs in the 8-bp core sequence (GGATACTT). lox2272 sites are compatible with each other, but incompatible with loxP or loxN sites (Lee and Saito, 1988). Cre recombinase
   3069..3788    -  CDS            EGFP: the original enhanced GFP (Yang et al., 1996) mammalian codon-optimized
   3828..3861    -  protein_bind   loxP: Cre-mediated recombination occurs in the 8-bp core sequence (GCATACAT). Cre recombinase
   3872..3905    -  protein_bind   lox2272: Cre-mediated recombination occurs in the 8-bp core sequence (GGATACTT). lox2272 sites are compatible with each other, but incompatible with loxP or loxN sites (Lee and Saito, 1988). Cre recombinase
   3929..4517    +  misc_feature   WPRE: woodchuck hepatitis virus posttranscriptional regulatory element
   4558..4765    +  polyA_signal   bGH poly(A) signal: bovine growth hormone polyadenylation signal
   4788..4928    +  repeat_region  AAV2 ITR: inverted terminal repeat of adeno-associated virus serotype 2 inverted
   4933..4984    -  misc_feature   bom (fragment): basis of mobility region from pBR322
   5003..5458    +  rep_origin     f1 ori (sequence partly withheld): f1 bacteriophage origin of replication; arrow indicates direction of (+) strand synthesis
   5459..5508    -  misc_feature   bom (fragment): basis of mobility region from pBR322
   5610..5645    -  CDS            rop (fragment): Rop protein, which maintains plasmids at low copy number; rop
   5740..5844    +  promoter       AmpR promoter: bla
   5845..6705    +  CDS            AmpR: β-lactamase; bla; confers resistance to ampicillin, carbenicillin, and related antibiotics
