[The description below was written by a language model from this plasmid's Addgene catalogue record and pLannotate feature annotations shown in this document.]
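Description:
pAAV[FLEX]-CAG-EGFP-pri-miR-Ctrl is a 6,875-nt AAV transfer plasmid for Cre-dependent expression of EGFP together with a control primary microRNA-style transcript. It is propagated in bacteria as a high-copy plasmid through a ColE1/pUC-type origin and selected with ampicillin via the bla gene under its own promoter. An f1 phage origin is also present. The expression cassette lies between AAV2 inverted terminal repeats, which allow the intervening DNA to be packaged into recombinant AAV particles. The annotation detects a complete ITR on the downstream side but only short fragments on the upstream side, which may reflect how hard these repeats are to sequence and annotate, or a partial deletion.

Transcription is driven by the CAG promoter, annotated here as its components: the CMV immediate-early enhancer, the chicken β-actin promoter and a chimeric β-actin/β-globin intron. Downstream, a FLEX (double-floxed inverted) switch is formed by a loxP and lox2272 pair on each side of the payload, with the two pairs in opposing orientation. EGFP sits between them on the reverse strand, so it cannot be expressed from the promoter in the starting configuration. Cre inverts the cassette through one lox pair and then excises a site through the other, locking the insert in the sense orientation. The unannotated stretch between the upstream lox sites and EGFP presumably holds the synthetic pri-miR scaffold carrying the control siRNA sequence, although the feature table does not mark it. A WPRE and a bGH polyadenylation signal follow to enhance transcript stability and processing.

The record presents this plasmid as a control for studying microRNA function, with EGFP labelling the Cre-expressing cells that have been transduced.
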