Addgene plasmid #235158: pAAV[FLEX]-CAG-EGFP-pri-miR-Ctrl
Purpose: Expresses EGFP and a control primary transcript in a Cre recombinase-dependent manner
Depositing lab: Giordano Lippi. Depositing organization: Scripps California (The Scripps Research Institute). Publication: MicroRNA mechanisms instructing Purkinje cell specification. Zolboot N, Xiao Y, Du JX, Ghanem MM, Choi SY, Junn MJ, Zampa F, Huang Z, MacRae IJ, Lippi G. Neuron. 2025 Apr 1:S0896-6273(25)00181-3. doi: 10.1016/j.neuron.2025.03.009. PubMed 40179877.
Backbone
  Vector backbone: pAAV
  Vector type: AAV
Growth in bacteria
  Bacterial resistance: Ampicillin, 100 μg/mL
  Growth temperature: 37°C
  Growth strain: NEB Stable
  Copy number: High Copy
Gene/Insert
  Gene/Insert name: EGFP/primary transcript with control siRNA
  Species: Synthetic
  Promoter: CAG
  Cloning method: Restriction Enzyme; 5′ cloning site FseI (not destroyed); 3′ cloning site AscI (not destroyed)
Terms and licenses: Academic/Nonprofit Terms; Industry Terms: Not Available to Industry
Depositor comments: Please visit https://doi.org/10.1101/2023.09.28.560023 for bioRxiv preprint.
How to cite: pAAV[FLEX]-CAG-EGFP-pri-miR-Ctrl was a gift from Giordano Lippi (Addgene plasmid # 235158 ; http://n2t.net/addgene:235158 ; RRID:Addgene_235158)
